Addgene plasmid #189582: pBA1030
Purpose: EdH4gp0004 deletion HR vector 250bp HR Arms (EdH4 phage editing)
Depositing lab: Jennifer Doudna. Depositing organization: University of California, Berkeley. Publication: Broad-spectrum CRISPR-Cas13a enables efficient phage genome editing. Adler BA, Hessler T, Cress BF, Lahiri A, Mutalik VK, Barrangou R, Banfield J, Doudna JA. Nat Microbiol. 2022 Dec;7(12):1967-1979. doi: 10.1038/s41564-022-01258-x. Epub 2022 Oct 31. PubMed 36316451.
Backbone
  Vector backbone: BBR1
  Vector type: Bacterial Expression, Synthetic Biology
Growth in bacteria
  Bacterial resistance: Kanamycin, 50 μg/mL
  Growth temperature: 37°C
  Growth strain: DH5alpha
  Copy number: Low Copy
Gene/Insert
  Gene/Insert name: EdH4gp0004 Deletion Locus 250bp Homology Arms
  Species: Bacteriophage EdH4
  Mutation: Encodes for a full deletion of EdH4gp0004
  GenBank ID: MK327930.1
Terms and licenses: Academic/Nonprofit Terms; Industry Terms: Not Available to Industry
How to cite: pBA1030 was a gift from Jennifer Doudna (Addgene plasmid # 189582 ; http://n2t.net/addgene:189582 ; RRID:Addgene_189582)
