[The description below was written by a language model from this plasmid's Addgene catalogue record and pLannotate feature annotations shown in this document.]
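Description:
pBA1030 is a small (about 4.2 kb) bacterial homologous-recombination donor plasmid built for editing the genome of bacteriophage EdH4. It sits on a pBBR1 backbone: the annotated features are the pBBR1 oriV (detected as a fragment) followed immediately by the pBBR1 Rep coding sequence, which spans the numbering origin of the circular record and supplies the replication protein that this origin requires. pBBR1 is a broad-host-range replicon originally from Bordetella bronchiseptica, and the record lists the plasmid as low copy. Selection is by kanamycin through an aph(3')-Ia aminoglycoside phosphotransferase gene (KanR), encoded on the opposite strand from the replication module.

The payload is described in the catalogue as the EdH4gp0004 deletion locus with 250 bp homology arms, meaning phage sequence flanking gene EdH4gp0004 joined so that the gene itself is entirely absent. When EdH4 infects a cell carrying the plasmid, recombination between the arms and the incoming phage genome can produce progeny in which EdH4gp0004 has been cleanly removed. The automated annotation did not label this insert, so its exact position is not given; it presumably lies in one of the unannotated regions flanking the resistance marker. No promoter or expressed product is recorded for the insert, consistent with its role as a repair template rather than an expression cassette. The associated work concerns Cas13a-based phage genome editing, suggesting that donors of this kind are paired with Cas13a targeting to counterselect unedited wild-type phage and enrich the deletion mutants, although the plasmid itself carries no annotated CRISPR components.
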