Features (pLannotate 1.2.2; 3 found; start..end, strand, type, name):
    667..1482    -  CDS            KanR: aminoglycoside phosphotransferase; aph(3')-Ia; confers resistance to kanamycin in bacteria or G418 (Geneticin®) in eukaryotes
   2798..3505    +  rep_origin     pBBR1 oriV (fragment): replication origin of the broad-host-range plasmid pBBR1 from Bordetella bronchiseptica; requires the pBBR1 Rep protein for replication
   3506..17      +  CDS            pBBR1 Rep (across the origin): replication protein for the broad-host-range plasmid pBBR1 from Bordetella bronchiseptica
>Addgene plasmid #189582 | pBA1030 | addgene full sequence | sequence record 370610 | Addgene NGS Result
CGCTGCCGCGCCGGTAGCACTTGGGTTGCGCAGCAACCCGTAAGTGCGCTGTTCCAGACTATCCACCTGC
CCGAACCAGAGACTTATCGAGATCTGGCATTGCACTAAAACACCACGTGACGAAATGAAAGACTTCACCG
CCACGCTGCAACGGGTAAAGATATCCATCACGCAGAAAAAGGCCTTGATAGTGGTGGAAGGTGAGATCCC
TCAAACCGTTGTTATAGTTGAGCGTACAGCATAGTTTAATTTATAGCGATACCTGAAAATTAACCAATAA
ATCATAAACAGGCGGTTACTGCCGCCTTAAACGTAGCAGAAAGAGGATAGACACAATGGATAAGAGACGG
CTCAACGCCCGTCTCACAGCTAACCGTGAAAAAGATAATCATTACCTTGGGGATTGTGGCGGGATCGCTG
GCGCTCTTTCCCCTTATGGTTAGATATGTGCTGATCAGTATTGTCCTGGTGGTCAGTGATCTACTAGAAA
CGGTTGGCACCTTGTTTTAAAGAGCGATAAAAATGAATGTTGAACAAGTTAGAAAGGTATTGGCGGTACT
GCGTTATCATAATCATAGAAAGGTCATAGACGATCCTGATTATGTTGATTCAAGTCTGGAAGGAGGACTT
TGGCAGGTGGTGTTACAACCAATTAACCAATTCTGATTAGAAAAACTCATCGAGCATCAAATGAAACTGC
AATTTATTCATATCAGGATTATCAATACCATATTTTTGAAAAAGCCGTTTCTGTAATGAAGGAGAAAACT
CACCGAGGCAGTTCCATAGGATGGCAAGATCCTGGTATCGGTCTGCGATTCCGACTCGTCCAACATCAAT
ACAACCTATTAATTTCCCCTCGTCAAAAATAAGGTTATCAAGTGAGAAATCACCATGAGTGACGACTGAA
TCCGGTGAGAATGGCAAAAGCTTATGCATTTCTTTCCAGACTTGTTCAACAGGCCAGCCATTACGCTCGT
CATCAAAATCACTCGCATCAACCAAACCGTTATTCATTCGTGATTGCGCCTGAGCGAGGCGAAATACGCG
ATCGCTGTTAAAAGGACAATTACAAACAGGAATCGAATGCAACCGGCGCAGGAACACTGCAAGCGCATCA
ACAATATTTTCACCTGAATCAGGATATTCTTCTAATACCTGGAATGCTGTTTTCCCGGGGATCGCAGTGG
TGAGTAACCATGCATCATCAGGAGTACGGATAAAATGCTTGATGGTCGGAAGAGGCATAAATTCCGTCAG
CCAGTTTAGTCTGACCATCTCATCTGTAACATCATTGGCAACGCTACCTTTGCCATGTTTCAGAAACAAC
TCTGGCGCATCGGGCTTCCCATACAATCGATAGATTGTCGCACCTGATTGCCCGACATTATCGCGAGCCC
ATTTATACCCATATAAATCAGCATCCATGTTGGAATTTAATCGCGGCCTGGAGCAAGACGTTTCCCGTTG
AATATGGCTCATAACACCCCTTGTATTACTGTTTATGTAAGCAGACAGTTTTATTGTTCATGATGATATA
TTTTTATCTTGTGCAATGTAACATCAGAGATTTTGAGACACAACGTGGCTTTGTTGAATAAATCGAACTT
TTGCTGAGTTGAAGGATCAGCTTGCGTTTTCCCTTGTCCAGATAGCCCAGTAGCTGACATTTAGCCTAAA
TGACATTTCTCCGGAAAGTGCGCACGGCCACGCTCTTGTTGACGTTGAGCTTGCTTTTGACGTTGAACCT
CGCGTTGCTCGGTTAATAATTTCTCACCAACCGCTTTAATAATGGCCGCCGCTTTCGCTTGCATGTCACG
GTTCAGAGGACCGAGTGCATCTAATACCGGTTTCAAACGTTCGCGTAAATCGCGCGCAGTTTCCTGTGCC
TGGTCTGCTTTCTTACGCATTTCGCGGGCGCCGGCAGCCGCTTGCAGTGCTGGTTCGTAACCTTGACGGA
CTGCCTTAGTTAAGCGATCCGCGACTGCCTCAGGGGTTTCCACACGTTTAGAAATGCCTAATTTCTCCGC
CAGACCTTGTGGAGCGTAAGCACGGGGTTCCACGGCCTGAGGCGAAATCGTAACATGTCCTACAGGCGGG
CGTTCAAGCGCTTCATAAAATGCTTGGATACGAGTATGGCGCGCTTTACTCCCTTCAATCCCACGCTGAA
GGCCCAGGTCCGCAACCGCAGCAGCGAAGGTCGTTTGATCACGTGTCATTTGGGCCTTATTACCAATAAA
TTCTTTAGCACTCAAGCGACCATCTTGGGTCAAGGGGACTACAAAGGCCGTCATATGTGGGGATGTCTCA
TCGCGATGAATCGAAGCTGTTACAATACGGTCAGCGCCATATTTATCGGCTAACCATTTATGGGCTTTCT
CAAAGAATGCTGCTTGTTGCTCCTGTGACGCGCTTTTCCACCACTCGGGCGAAGCGGTCATCACATATTC
TACGGCAAGTACTGCATCTTTACGGCGCTTTTCAGGCAACAGTTCACGCAAACGACCCATGGCCTCGTCC
GTACTACTCGCGGCCCAATGTTCATTTTCCGGAGTACGAGATGCATCCGCATTCGGTGTTTCACGTTCAC
GATACGCATGTTTCAGCGACGCAGCAACATTACCCATCTTGGCGAGTTTCTTACAACGCATAATTGCATA
AGCGGCCATGCCTGCCCCTCCCTTTTGGTGTCCAACCGGCTCGACGGGGGCAGCGCAAGGCGGTGCCTCC
GGCGGGCCACTCAATGCTTGAGTATACTCACTAGACTTTGCTTCGCAAAGTCGTGACCGCCTACGGCGGC
TGCGCCTGCCCACGAGCTTGACCACAGGGATTGCCCACCGGCTACCCAGCCTTCGACCACATACCCACCG
GCTCCAACTGCGCGGCCTGCGGCCTTGCCCCATCAATTTTTTTAATTTTCTCTGGGGAAAAGCCTCCGGC
CTGCGGCCTGCGCGCTTCGCTTGCCGGTTGGACACCAAGTGGAAGGCGGGTCAAGGCTCGCGCAGCGACC
GCGCAGCGGCTTGGCCTTGACGCGCCTGGAACGACCCAAGCCTATGCGAGTGGGGGCAGTCGAAGGGCGA
AGCCCGCCCGCCTGCCCCCCGAGCCTCACGGCGGCGAGTGCGGGGGTTCCAAGGGGGCAGCGCCACCTTG
GGCAAGGCCGAAGGCCGCGCAGTCGATCAACAAGCCCCGGAGGGGCCACTTTTTGCCGGAGGGGGAGCCG
CGCCGAAGGCGTGGGGGAACCCCGCAGGGGTGCCCTTCTTTGGGCACCAAAGAACTAGATATAGGGCGAA
ATGCGAAAGACTTAAAAATCAACAACTTAAAAAAGGGGGGTACGCAACAGCTCATTGCGGCACCCCCCGC
AATAGCTCATTGCGTAGGTTAAAGAAAATCTGTAATTGACTGCCACTTTTACGCAACGCATAATTGTTGT
CGCGCTGCCGAAAAGTTGCAGCTGATTGCGCATGGTGCCGCAACCGTGCGGCACCCCTACCGCATGGAGA
TAAGCATGGCCACGCAGTCCAGAGAAATCGGCATTCAAGCCAAGAACAAGCCCGGTCACTGGGTGCAAAC
GGAACGCAAAGCGCATGAGGCGTGGGCCGGGCTTATTGCGAGGAAACCCACGGCGGCAATGCTGCTGCAT
CACCTCGTGGCGCAGATGGGCCACCAGAACGCCGTGGTGGTCAGCCAAAAGACACTTTCCAAGCTCATCG
GACGTTCTTTGCGGACGGTCCAATACGCAGTCAAGGACTTGGTGGCCGAGCGCTGGATCTCCGTCGTGAA
GCTCAACGGCCCCGGCACCGTGTTGGCCTACGTGGTCAATGACCGCGTGGCGTGGGGCCAGCCCCGCGAC
CAGTTGCGCCTGTCGGTGTTCAGTGCCGCCGTGGTGGTTGATCACGACGACCAGGACGAATCGCTGTTGG
GGCATGGCGACCTGCGCCGCATCCCGACCCTGTATCCGGGCGAGCAGCAACTACCGACCGGCCCCGGCGA
GGAGCCGCCCAGCCAGCCCGGCATTCCGGGCATGGAACCAGACCTGCCAGCCTTGACCGAAACGGAGGAA
TGGGAACGGCGCGGGCAGCAGCGCCTGCCGATGCCCGATGAGCCGTGTTTTCTGGACGATGGCGAGCCGT
TGGAGCCGCCGACACGGGTCA
